>Addgene plasmid #130200 | pRDAX-VALENTIA-019 Vimentin-mVenus//BsaI | addgene full sequence | sequence record 273482 | Addgene NGS Result
CTTTCTGCTATGGAGGTCAGGTATGATTTAAAGGTCTCATAGGTCTTGTATTCAGTCTCGCACTTTAGAC
ATGGTCTTCTGCTGCCCGTGGTCCTCTATTCGTCGGATGTTCTGTCGATTCTTCCTGTCTATCTGGACTG
GATCTGATATCATCGTCGACATTGATTATTGACTAGTTATTAATAGTAATCAATTACGGGGTCATTAGTT
CATAGCCCATATATGGAGTTCCGCGTTACATAACTTACGGTAAATGGCCCGCCTGGCTGACCGCCCAACG
ACCCCCGCCCATTGACGTCAATAATGACGTATGTTCCCATAGTAACGCCAATAGGGACTTTCCATTGACG
TCAATGGGTGGAGTATTTACGGTAAACTGCCCACTTGGCAGTACATCAAGTGTATCATATGCCAAGTACG
CCCCCTATTGACGTCAATGACGGTAAATGGCCCGCCTGGCATTATGCCCAGTACATGACCTTATGGGACT
TTCCTACTTGGCAGTACATCTACGTATTAGTCATCGCTATTACCATGGTCGAGGTGAGCCCCACGTTCTG
CTTCACTCTCCCCATCTCCCCCCCCTCCCCACCCCCAATTTTGTATTTATTTATTTTTTAATTATTTTGT
GCAGCGATGGGGGCGGGGGGGGGGGGGGCGCGCGCCAGGCGGGGCGGGGCGGGGCGRGGGGCGGGGCGGG
GCGAGGCGGAGAGGTGCGGCGGCAGCCAATCAGAGCGGCGCGCTCCGAAAGTTTCCTTTTATGGCGAGGC
GGCGGCGGCGGCGGCCCTATAAAAAGCGAAGCGCGCGGCGGGCGGGAGTCGCTGCGTTGGGACGCCACCA
TGAGCACCAGGAGTGTCAGTAGCTCCTCCTATAGGCGTATGTTTGGCGGACCTGGAACAGCTTCTCGACC
CAGTTCATCTCGGTCATACGTCACGACTTCAACACGAACCTATAGCCTGGGAAGTGCGCTTAGGCCTAGC
ACTAGTCGCAGCTTGTACGCATCTTCTCCAGGTGGGGTGTATGCCACGCGTTCTAGTGCCGTGAGACTGC
GTTCTTCTGTTCCTGGCGTAAGACTCCTGCAGGATTCAGTCGACTTCAGCCTTGCAGACGCCATCAACAC
CGAGTTCAAGAATACCAGGACTAACGAGAAGGTGGAGCTGCAGGAGCTGAATGATCGGTTCGCTAACTAC
ATCGATAAAGTGAGATTTCTCGAGCAGCAGAACAAGATTCTGCTGGCAGAGCTGGAACAGCTGAAAGGGC
AAGGCAAATCCAGACTCGGAGACTTGTACGAGGAGGAAATGCGGGAGCTCAGGCGACAAGTGGATCAGCT
GACAAACGACAAAGCTCGCGTGGAAGTCGAGAGAGACAATCTGGCCGAAGATATCATGCGGCTTCGGGAG
AAGTTGCAGGAAGAAATGCTGCAGCGAGAGGAGGCGGAGAACACACTCCAGTCCTTTCGCCAGGATGTGG
ACAATGCTTCCCTGGCACGGCTGGACCTCGAGAGGAAAGTTGAAAGCCTCCAGGAAGAGATAGCCTTTCT
CAAGAAACTGCACGAAGAGGAAATCCAGGAACTGCAAGCTCAGATTCAGGAGCAACACGTGCAGATTGAT
GTGGACGTGTCTAAGCCCGACCTTACCGCTGCACTCCGCGATGTCCGGCAGCAGTACGAGTCAGTTGCCG
CTAAGAACTTGCAAGAAGCAGAGGAATGGTACAAGAGCAAGTTCGCTGACCTGAGCGAAGCAGCGAATCG
CAACAATGACGCTCTTAGACAAGCCAAGCAGGAGTCTACGGAGTATCGCAGACAGGTTCAATCCCTGACT
TGCGAAGTTGATGCCCTGAAGGGGACCAATGAGAGCTTGGAACGACAAATGCGTGAGATGGAGGAAAATT
TCGCCGTAGAAGCTGCCAACTATCAGGACACTATAGGTCGCCTGCAAGACGAGATTCAGAACATGAAGGA
GGAGATGGCCAGGCATCTCAGGGAGTACCAGGATCTGCTCAATGTCAAAATGGCCCTGGATATCGAGATC
GCAACTTATCGGAAACTGCTGGAAGGCGAGGAGAGTAGAATTTCCCTTCCCTTGCCGAACTTCTCCAGCC
TGAATCTTAGGGAAACCAACCTGGACTCACTGCCACTGGTAGACACACACTCCAAAAGGACCCTGTTGAT
CAAGACAGTGGAAACCAGAGATGGCCAGGTGATCAACGAAACAAGCCAGCATCACGATGACCTGGAGGGC
GGGTCAGGCGGCAGCGTGTCAAAGGGAGAAGAGTTGTTTACCGGTGTTGTTCCCATACTGGTGGAACTGG
ATGGTGACGTCAATGGACACAAGTTTAGCGTTTCTGGCGAAGGAGAAGGCGATGCTACCTATGGCAAACT
GACCCTCAAACTGATCTGTACGACTGGAAAGTTGCCTGTACCTTGGCCAACACTGGTCACAACCTTGGGC
TATGGGCTGCAATGCTTTGCCCGTTATCCTGATCACATGAAGCAACATGACTTCTTTAAGTCTGCTATGC
CAGAGGGATATGTGCAGGAACGGACTATCTTCTTCAAGGACGACGGCAACTACAAGACGAGAGCTGAGGT
GAAATTTGAGGGTGACACACTGGTGAATCGCATAGAGCTGAAAGGCATCGACTTCAAAGAAGATGGGAAT
ATTCTCGGGCATAAACTCGAGTACAACTACAATTCCCACAACGTGTACATCACTGCCGATAAGCAGAAGA
ATGGGATTAAGGCGAACTTCAAGATCCGACACAACATCGAGGATGGTGGGGTCCAGCTTGCCGACCATTA
TCAGCAGAACACACCCATTGGGGATGGACCAGTCCTGTTGCCGGATAACCACTACCTCAGTTACCAGAGC
AAACTGTCCAAAGATCCCAATGAGAAGAGGGACCATATGGTACTGCTCGAATTCGTGACTGCAGCAGGCA
TTACCCTTGGGATGGATGAACTTTATAAGTCAGGCTCTGATTAAGGCGCCAGGTACATCTCCAATACGGC
GTCTTGCATAGAGAACACGATTAGCACACCGGTTACCCACGTGATGCCCGAACGGACCCATGTCATGCCA
GAGCGCACTGGTAACTTGTTTATTGCAGCTTATAATGGTTACAAATAAAGCAATAGCATCACAAATTTCA
CAAATAAAGCATTTTTTTCACTGCATTCTAGTTGTGGTTTGTCCAAACTCATCAATGTATCTTATCATGT
CTGTCGTCGAATTCGAGTTGGCGCGCCTGTCATTCTAAATCTCTCTTTCAGCCTAAAGCTTTTTCCCCGT
ATCCCCCCAGGTGTCTGCAGGCTCAAAGAGCAGCGAGAAGCGTTCAGAGGAAAGCGATCCCGTGCCACCT
TCCCCGTGCCCGGGCTGTCCCCGCACGCTGCCGGCTCGGGGATGCGGGGGGAGCGCCGGACCGGAGCGGA
GCCCCGGGCGGCTCGCTGCTGCCCCCTAGCGGGGGAGGGACGTAATTACATCCCTGGGGGCTTTGGGAGG
GGGCTGTCCCCGTGAGCTCCCAGGCGCGCCTGTCATTCTAAATCTCTCTTTCAGCCTAAAGCTTTTTCCC
CGTATCCCCCCAGGTGTCTGCAGGCTCAAAGAGCAGCGAGAAGCGTTCAGAGGAAAGCGATCCCGTGCCA
CCTTCCCCGTGCCCGGGCTGTCCCCGCACGCTGCCGGCTCGGGGATGCGGGGGGAGCGCCGGACCGGAGC
GGAGCCCCGGGCGGCTCGCTGCTGCCCCCTAGCGGGGGAGGGACGTAATTACATCCCTGGGGGCTTTGGG
GGGGGGCTGTCCCCGTGAGCTCCCAGGCGCGCCAACTCGGTACCTCACCCGATTCTCATCATGGAGACAC
ATCAGGACATCTCCAATACCGCCATGGAAACGCACCAAGATGCGACTGCTCTTCTGCCAGTGACGGCATT
CGTCTGCAAGATTAACGGCATACAGAAAGAAACGATGAGACCCATTCAGGACGAGCCTCAGACTCCAGCG
TAACTGGACTGCAATCAACTCACTGGCTCACCTTCACGGGTGGGCCTTTCTTCGGTAGAAAATCAAAGGA
TCTTCTTGAGATCCTTTTTTTCTGCGCGTAATCTGCTGCTTGCAAACAAAAAAACCACCGCTACCAGCGG
TGGTTTGTTTGCCGGATCAAGAGCTACCAACTCTTTTTCCGAGGTAACTGGCTTCAGCAGAGCGCAGATA
CCAAATACTGTTCTTCTAGTGTAGCCGTAGTTAGGCCACCACTTCAAGAACTCTGTAGCACCGCCTACAT
ACCTCGCTCTGCTAATCCTGTTACCAGTGGCTGCTGCCAGTGGCGATAAGTCGTGTCTTACCGGGTTGGA
CTCAAGACGATAGTTACCGGATAAGGCGCAGCGGTCGGGCTGAACGGGGGGTTCGTGCACACAGCCCAGC
TTGGAGCGAACGACCTACACCGAACTGAGATACCTACAGCGTGAGCTATGAGAAAGCGCCACGCTTCCCG
AAGGGAGAAAGGCGGACAGGTATCCGGTAAGCGGCAGGGTCGGAACAGGAGAGCGCACGAGGGAGCTTCC
AGGGGGAAACGCCTGGTATCTTTATAGTCCTGTCGGGTTTCGCCACCTCTGACTTGAGCATCGATTTTTG
TGATGCTCGTCAGGGGGGCGGAGCCTATGGAAAAACGCCAGCAACGCAGAAAGGCCCACCCGAAGGTGAG
CCAGGTGATTACATTTGGGCCCTCATTACCAATGCTTAATCAGTGAGGCACCTATCTCAGCGATCTGTCT
ATTTCGTTCATCCATAGTTGCCTGACTCCCCGTCGTGTAGATAACTACGATGCGGGAGGGCTTACCATCT
GGCCCCAGTGCTGCAATGATACCGCGAGAACCACGCTCACCGGCTCCAGATTTATCAGCAATAAACCAGC
CAGCCGGGAGGGCCGAGCGCAGAAGTGATCCTGCAACTTTATCCGCCTCCATCCAGTCTATTAATTGTTG
CCGGGAAGCTAGAGTAAGTAGTTCGCCAGTTAATAGTTTGCGCAACGTTGTTGCCATTGCTACAGGCATC
GTGGTGTCACGCTCGTCGTTTGGTATGGCTTCATTCAGCTCCGGTTCCCAACGATCAAGGCGAGTTACAT
GATCCCCCATGTTGTGCAAAAAAGCGGTTAGCTCCTTCGGTCCTCCGATCGTTGCCAGAAGTAAGTTGGC
CGCAGTGTTATCACTCATGGTTATGGCAGCACTGCATAATTCTCTTACTGTCATGCCATCCGTGAGATGC
TTTTCTGTGACTGGTGAGTACTCAACCAAGTCATTCTGAGAATAGTGTATGCGGCGACCGAGTTGCTCTT
GCCCGGCGTCAATACGGGATAATACCGCGCCACATAGCAGAACTTTAAAAGTGCTCATCATTGGAAAACG
TTCTTCGGGGCGTAAACTCTCAAGGATCTTACCGCTGTTGAGATCCAGTTCGATGTAACCCACTCGTGCA
CCCAACTGATCTTCAGCATCTTTTACTTTCACCAGCGTTTCTGGGTGAGCAAAAACAGGAAGGCAAAATG
CCGCAAAAAAGGGAATAAGGGCGACACGGAAATGTTGAATACTCATTTTAGCTTCCTTAGCTCCTGAAAA
TCTCGATAACTCAAAAAATACGCCCGGTAGTGATCTTATTTCATTATGGTGAAAGTTGGAACCTCTTACG
TGCCGATCAAGTCAAAAGCCTCCGGTCGGAGGCTTTTGA
Features (pLannotate 1.2.2; 11 found; start..end, strand, type, name):
    158..537     +  enhancer       CMV enhancer: human cytomegalovirus immediate early enhancer
    539..814     +  promoter       chicken β-actin promoter: No description available
    840..2237    +  CDS            VIM: VIME_HUMAN - Experimental evidence at protein level: Swiss-Prot protein existence level 1. Involved with LARP6 in the stabilization of type I collagen mRNAs for CO1A1 and CO1A2. From Homo sapiens (Human).
   2256..2969    +  CDS            mVenus: mVenus is a basic (constitutively fluorescent) yellow fluorescent protein published in 2006, derived from Aequorea victoria. It is reported to be a rapidly-maturing monomer with moderate acid sensitivity.
   3093..3214    +  polyA_signal   SV40 poly(A) signal: SV40 polyadenylation signal
   4015..4044    +  terminator     T3Te terminator: phage T3 early transcription terminator
   4066..4653    +  rep_origin     ori: high-copy-number ColE1/pMB1/pBR322/pUC origin of replication
   4665..4692    -  terminator     T7Te terminator: phage T7 early transcription terminator
   4716..5576    -  CDS            AmpR: β-lactamase; bla; confers resistance to ampicillin, carbenicillin, and related antibiotics
   5577..5679    -  promoter       cat promoter: promoter of the E. coli cat gene encoding chloramphenicol acetyltransferase
   5680..2       -  terminator     tonB terminator (across the origin): bidirectional E. coli tonB-P14 transcription terminator
