[The description below was written by a language model from this plasmid's Addgene catalogue record and pLannotate feature annotations shown in this document.]
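Description:
pRDAX-VALENTIA-019 Vimentin-mVenus//BsaI is a custom-built synthetic biology plasmid of about 5.7 kb, deposited as an extension to the EMMA modular mammalian assembly kit. It is maintained in E. coli at high copy through a ColE1/pUC-type origin and selected with ampicillin. The β-lactamase gene is annotated as being driven by the cat promoter. The bacterial maintenance region is insulated by short transcription terminators (T3Te, T7Te and the bidirectional tonB terminator), a layout typical of modular cloning backbones that limits read-through between the propagation module and the payload.

The payload is a complete mammalian expression unit. A CMV immediate-early enhancer joined to the chicken β-actin promoter, a strong and broadly active hybrid arrangement, drives a vimentin coding sequence. This is followed, after a short gap that presumably encodes a linker, by mVenus, a monomeric, rapidly maturing yellow fluorescent protein, and the unit ends with an SV40 polyadenylation signal. The expected product is vimentin tagged with mVenus at its C-terminus, which would label the intermediate filament network in transfected cells. The catalogue lists the insert as mouse, whereas the automated annotation matched the coding sequence to human vimentin; this probably reflects the high conservation of the protein rather than a true discrepancy, but the record does not resolve it.

The "//BsaI" in the name suggests compatibility with BsaI-based Golden Gate assembly, although no BsaI sites are annotated and the cloning sites are recorded as unknown. An unannotated stretch of roughly 800 nt also lies between the poly(A) signal and the T3Te terminator. Beyond its role as a kit extension, the record does not state a specific application.
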