Addgene plasmid #130200: pRDAX-VALENTIA-019 Vimentin-mVenus//BsaI
Purpose: EMMA Kit # 1000000119 extension
Depositing lab: Gary Lewin. Depositing organization: Max-Delbrueck-Centrum fuer Molekulare Medizin (MDC).
Backbone
  Vector backbone: custom built
  Vector type: Synthetic Biology
Growth in bacteria
  Bacterial resistance: Ampicillin, 100 μg/mL
  Growth temperature: 37°C
  Growth strain: DH5alpha
  Copy number: High Copy
Gene/Insert
  Gene/Insert name: Vimentin-mVenus
  Species: M. musculus (mouse)
  Cloning method: Restriction Enzyme; 5′ cloning site unknown (unknown if destroyed); 3′ cloning site unknown (unknown if destroyed)
Terms and licenses: Academic/Nonprofit Terms; Industry Terms: Not Available to Industry
How to cite: pRDAX-VALENTIA-019 Vimentin-mVenus//BsaI was a gift from Gary Lewin (Addgene plasmid # 130200 ; http://n2t.net/addgene:130200 ; RRID:Addgene_130200)
